Addgene plasmid #201233: 35S-GAL4BD-GWY/pAM
Purpose: Used to produce and express in planta N-terminal fusion proteins with the GAL4 BD
Depositing lab: Michael Ayliffe. Depositing organization: CSIRO Agriculture. Publication: A split GAL4 RUBY assay for visual in planta detection of protein-protein interactions. Chen J, Luo M, Hands P, Rolland V, Zhang J, Li Z, Outram M, Dodds P, Ayliffe M. Plant J. 2023 Jun;114(6):1209-1226. doi: 10.1111/tpj.16234. Epub 2023 Apr 26. PubMed 37323061.
Backbone
  Vector backbone: pAM
  Vector type: Plant Expression
  Selectable markers: Agrobacterium - carbenicillin
Growth in bacteria
  Bacterial resistance: Ampicillin, 100 μg/mL
  Growth temperature: 37°C
  Growth strain: ccdB Survival
  Growth instructions: When using in Agrobacterium, this plasmid can only replicate in strains containing the RK2 helper sequence, such as GV3103 pMP90 RK.
  Copy number: High Copy
Gene/Insert
  Gene/Insert name: 35S-GAL4BD-GWY
  Species: Synthetic
  Promoter: CaMV 35S
  Cloning method: Gateway Cloning
Terms and licenses: Academic/Nonprofit Terms; Industry Terms: Not Available to Industry
Depositor comments: Encodes GAL4 DNA binding domain in C-terminal juxtaposition to a Gateway cloning site with the ORF under the regulatory control of a CaMV 35S promoter.
How to cite: 35S-GAL4BD-GWY/pAM was a gift from Michael Ayliffe (Addgene plasmid # 201233 ; http://n2t.net/addgene:201233 ; RRID:Addgene_201233)
