[The description below was written by a language model from this plasmid's Addgene catalogue record and pLannotate feature annotations shown in this document.]
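Description:
35S-GAL4BD-GWY/pAM is a 7.5 kb plant expression binary vector and Gateway destination plasmid, built on the pAM backbone for Agrobacterium-mediated delivery. It is used to make in planta fusions of a protein of interest to the DNA-binding domain of yeast GAL4. A high-copy ColE1/pUC origin and a β-lactamase gene, which confers ampicillin or carbenicillin resistance, maintain the plasmid in E. coli. Replication in Agrobacterium depends on an IncP oriV. The plasmid lacks the cognate replication functions, so the record notes that it replicates only in strains supplying RK2 helper sequences. Because the unrecombined Gateway cassette carries the ccdB toxin gene, the empty vector has to be grown in a ccdB-tolerant strain.

Two units lie between the nopaline-type left and right T-DNA border repeats. One is a NOS promoter–bar–NOS terminator cassette. The bar gene encodes phosphinothricin acetyltransferase and could provide glufosinate/bialaphos selection in plant tissue, although the catalogue entry does not list a plant marker. The other is the expression cassette, in which an enhanced CaMV 35S promoter with a duplicated enhancer drives the GAL4 DNA-binding domain. This is followed by an attR1–CmR–ccdB–attR2 Gateway cassette and a CaMV polyadenylation signal. An LR reaction with an entry clone replaces the chloramphenicol resistance and ccdB segment with the gene of interest, placing it downstream of the domain so that the GAL4 BD sits at the N-terminus of the fusion.

The associated publication describes a split GAL4 assay with a RUBY reporter. Presumably, interaction of this BD fusion with a partner fusion from a companion construct reconstitutes a transcriptional activator, giving a visible readout of protein–protein interactions in plants.
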