Features (pLannotate 1.2.2; 23 found; start..end, strand, type, name):
    118..370     -  terminator     NOS terminator: nopaline synthase terminator and poly(A) signal
    393..941     -  CDS            bar: PAT_STRHY - Experimental evidence at protein level: Swiss-Prot protein existence level 1. Inactivates phosphinothricin (PPT) by transfer of an acetyl group from acetyl CoA. Can also acetylate demethylphosphinothricin but not PTT or glutamate. This enzyme is an effector of phosphinothricin tripeptide (PTT or bialaphos) resistance. From Streptomyces hygroscopicus. Introduced by genetic manipulation and expressed in glufosinate-tolerant maize by Dekalb Genetics.
    983..1162    -  promoter       NOS promoter: nopaline synthase promoter
   1305..1975    +  promoter       CaMV 35S promoter (enhanced): cauliflower mosaic virus 35S promoter with a duplicated enhancer region
   2005..2445    +  CDS            GAL4 DNA binding domain: DNA binding domain of the GAL4 transcriptional activator; Saccharomyces cerevisiae GAL4 (truncated)
   2446..2468    -  CDS            9xHis (fragment): 9xHis affinity tag
   2488..2612    +  protein_bind   attR1: mutant version of attR; recombination site for the Gateway® LR reaction LR Clonase™
   2637..2667    +  promoter       lac UV5 promoter: E. coli lac promoter with an "up" mutation
   2691..2720    +  promoter       cat promoter (fragment): promoter of the E. coli cat gene encoding chloramphenicol acetyltransferase
   2721..3380    +  CDS            CmR: chloramphenicol acetyltransferase; cat; confers resistance to chloramphenicol
   3559..3717    +  CDS            ccdA (fragment): CCDA_ECO57 - Also known as H, letA. Experimental evidence at protein level: Swiss-Prot protein existence level 1. Antitoxin component of a type II toxin-antitoxin (TA) system which inhibits the post-segregational killing (PSK) of plasmid-free cells, also referred to as a plasmid addiction system. Binds to and blocks the activity of CcdB; will also remove bound CcdB protein from the CcdB-GyrA complex by forming a CcdA-CcdB complex, a process termed rejuvenation. Functions as a transcriptional corepressor for the ccdAB operon, repression also requires CcdB (By similarity). From Escherichia coli
   3722..4024    +  CDS            ccdB: CCDB_ECOLI - Also known as G, letB, letD. Experimental evidence at protein level: Swiss-Prot protein existence level 1. Toxic component of a type II toxin-antitoxin (TA) system, functioning in plasmid maintainence. Responsible for the post- segregational killing (PSK) of plasmid-free cells, also referred to as a plasmid addiction system. Half-life of over 2 hours. Cell killing by CcdB is accompanied by filamentation, defects in chromosome and plasmid segregation, defects in cell division, formation of anucleate cells, decreased DNA synthesis and plasmid loss. Interferes with the activity of DN
   4068..4192    -  protein_bind   attR2: mutant version of attR; recombination site for the Gateway® LR reaction LR Clonase™
   4228..4245    -  promoter       T7 promoter (fragment): promoter for bacteriophage T7 RNA polymerase
   4299..4458    +  polyA_signal   CaMV poly(A) signal (fragment): cauliflower mosaic virus polyadenylation signal
   4465..4485    -  misc_feature   MCS (fragment): pBluescript multiple cloning site
   4533..4557    +  misc_feature   RB T-DNA repeat: right border repeat from nopaline C58 T-DNA
   4777..5308    +  rep_origin     oriV: incP origin of replication
   5372..5449    +  CDS            klaC (fragment): KLAC_ECOLX - Also known as telB. Protein predicted: Swiss-Prot protein existence level 4. Belongs to the kla operon, which is associated with cryptic tellurite resistance, and IncW plasmid fertility inhibition. From Escherichia coli.
   5451..5542    +  promoter       AmpR promoter: bla
   5543..6403    +  CDS            AmpR: β-lactamase; bla; confers resistance to ampicillin, carbenicillin, and related antibiotics
   6574..7162    +  rep_origin     ori: high-copy-number ColE1/pMB1/pBR322/pUC origin of replication
   7474..24      +  misc_feature   LB T-DNA repeat (across the origin): left border repeat from nopaline C58 T-DNA
>Addgene plasmid #201233 | 35S-GAL4BD-GWY/pAM | addgene full sequence | sequence record 401530 | Addgene NGS Result
GGCAGGATATATTGTGGTGTAAACAAATTGACGCTTAGACAACTTAATAACACATTGCGGACGTTTTTAA
TGATCGAATACTAACGTCTCTACCAGATATCAGCTTGCATGCCGGTCGATCTAGTAACATAGATGACACC
GCGCGCGATAATTTATCCTAGTTTGCGCGCTATATTTTGTTTTCTATCGCGTATTAAATGTATAATTGCG
GGACTCTAATCATAAAAACCCATCTCATAAATAACGTCATGCATTACATGTTAATTATTACATGCTTAAC
GTAATTCAACAGAAATTATATGATAATCATCGCAAGACCGGCAACAGGATTCAATCTTAAGAAACTTTAT
TGCCAAATGTTTGAACGATCTGCTTGACTCTAGGGGTCATCAGATTTCGGTGACGGGCAGGACCGGACGG
GGCGGCACCGGCAGGCTGAAGTCCAGCTGCCAGAAACCCACGTCATGCCAGTTCCCGTGCTTGAAGCCGG
CCGCCCGCAGCATGCCGCGGGGGGCATATCCGAGCGCCTCGTGCATGCGCACGCTCGGGTCGTTGGGCAG
CCCGATGACAGCGACCACGCTCTTGAAGCCCTGTGCCTCCAGGGACTTCAGCAGGTGGGTGTAGAGCGTG
GAGCCCAGTCCCGTCCGCTGGTGGCGGGGGGAGACGTACACGGTCGACTCGGCCGTCCAGTCGTAGGCGT
TGCGTGCCTTCCAGGGACCCGCGTAGGCGATGCCGGCGACCTCGCCGTCCACCTCGGCGACGAGCCAGGG
ATAGCGCTCCCGCAGACGGACGAGGTCGTCCGTCCACTCCTGCGGTTCCTGCGGCTCGGTACGGAAGTTG
ACCGTGCTTGTCTCGATGTAGTGGTTGACGATGGTGCAGACCGCCGGCATGTCCGCCTCGGTGGCACGGC
GGATGTCGGCCGGGCGTCGTTCTGGGCTCATGGTAGATCCCCTCGATCGAGTTGAGAGTGAATATGAGAC
TCTAATTGGATACCGAGGGGAATTTATGGAACGTCAGTGGAGCATTTTTGACAAGAAATATTTGCTAGCT
GATAGTGACCTTAGGCGACTTTTGAACGCGCAATAATGGTTTCTGACGTATGTGCTTAGCTCATTAAACT
CCAGAAACCCGCGGCTCAGTGGCTCCTTCAACGTTGCGGTTCTGTCAGTTCCAAACGTAAAACGGCTTGT
CCCGCGTCATCGGCGGGGGTCATAACGTGACTCCCTTAATTCTCCGCTCATGATCAGATTGTCGTTTCCC
GCCTTCGGTTTGGGCGCGCCCGGTTCAGAAGACCAGAGGGCTATTGAGACTTTTCAACAAAGGGTAATAT
CGGGAAACCTCCTCGGATTCCATTGCCCAGCTATCTGTCACTTCATCGAAAGGACAGTAGAAAAGGAAGA
TGGCTTCTACAAATGCCATCATTGCGATAAAGGAAAGGCTATCGTTCAAGATGCCTCTACCGACAGTGGT
CCCAAAGATGGACCCCCACCCACGAGGAACATCGTGGAAAAAGAAGACGTTCCAACCACGTCTTCAAAGC
AAGTGGATTGATGTGATACATGGTGGAGCACGACACTCTCGTCTACTCCAAGAATATCAAAGATACAGTC
TCAGAAGACCAGAGGGCTATTGAGACTTTTCAACAAAGGGTAATATCGGGAAACCTCCTCGGATTCCATT
GCCCAGCTATCTGTCACTTCATCGAAAGGACAGTAGAAAAGGAAGATGGCTTCTACAAATGCCATCATTG
CGATAAAGGAAAGGCTATCGTTCAAGATGCCTCTACCGACAGTGGTCCCAAAGATGGACCCCCACCCACG
AGGAACATCGTGGAAAAAGAAGACGTTCCAACCACGTCTTCAAAGCAAGTGGATTGATGTGATATCTCCA
CTGACGTAAGGGATGACGCACAATCCCACTATCCTTCGCAAGACCCTTCCTCTATATAAGGAAGTTCATT
TCATTTGGAGAGGACCTCGAGGTCGACGGTTCCGATAAGCTATCATGAAGCTACTGTCTTCTATCGAACA
AGCATGCGATATTTGCCGACTTAAAAAGCTCAAGTGCTCCAAAGAAAAACCGAAGTGCGCCAAGTGTCTG
AAGAACAACTGGGAGTGTCGCTACTCTCCCAAAACCAAAAGGTCTCCGCTGACTAGGGCACATCTGACAG
AAGTGGAATCAAGGCTAGAAAGACTGGAACAGCTATTTCTACTGATTTTTCCTCGAGAAGACCTTGACAT
GATTTTGAAAATGGATTCTTTACAGGATATAAAAGCATTGTTAACAGGATTATTTGTACAAGATAATGTG
AATAAAGATGCCGTCACAGATAGATTGGCTTCAGTGGAGACTGATATGCCTCTAACATTGAGACAGCATA
GAATAAGTGCGACATCATCATCGGAAGAGAGTAGTAACAAAGGTCAAAGACAGTTGACTGTATCGGGTGG
TGGTAGTGGTGGTGGTGGATCAGGTGGTGGTGGATCTACAAGTTTGTACAAAAAAGCTGAACGAGAAACG
TAAAATGATATAAATATCAATATATTAAATTAGATTTTGCATAAAAAACAGACTACATAATACTGTAAAA
CACAACATATCCAGTCACTATGGCGGCCGCATTAGGCACCCCAGGCTTTACACTTTATGCTTCCGGCTCG
TATAATGTGTGGATTTTGAGTTAGGATCCGTCGAGATTTTCAGGAGCTAAGGAAGCTAAAATGGAGAAAA
AAATCACTGGATATACCACCGTTGATATATCCCAATGGCATCGTAAAGAACATTTTGAGGCATTTCAGTC
AGTTGCTCAATGTACCTATAACCAGACCGTTCAGCTGGATATTACGGCCTTTTTAAAGACCGTAAAGAAA
AATAAGCACAAGTTTTATCCGGCCTTTATTCACATTCTTGCCCGCCTGATGAATGCTCATCCGGAATTCC
GTATGGCAATGAAAGACGGTGAGCTGGTGATATGGGATAGTGTTCACCCTTGTTACACCGTTTTCCATGA
GCAAACTGAAACGTTTTCATCGCTCTGGAGTGAATACCACGACGATTTCCGGCAGTTTCTACACATATAT
TCGCAAGATGTGGCGTGTTACGGTGAAAACCTGGCCTATTTCCCTAAAGGGTTTATTGAGAATATGTTTT
TCGTCTCAGCCAATCCCTGGGTGAGTTTCACCAGTTTTGATTTAAACGTGGCCAATATGGACAACTTCTT
CGCCCCCGTTTTCACCATGGGCAAATATTATACGCAAGGCGACAAGGTGCTGATGCCGCTGGCGATTCAG
GTTCATCATGCCGTTTGTGATGGCTTCCATGTCGGCAGAATGCTTAATGAATTACAACAGTACTGCGATG
AGTGGCAGGGCGGGGCGTAAACGCGTGGATCCGGCTTACTAAAAGCCAGATAACAGTATGCGTATTTGCG
CGCTGATTTTTGCGGTATAAGAATATATACTGATATGTATACCCGAAGTATGTCAAAAAGAGGTATGCTA
TGAAGCAGCGTATTACAGTGACAGTTGACAGCGACAGCTATCAGTTGCTCAAGGCATATATGATGTCAAT
ATCTCCGGTCTGGTAAGCACAACCATGCAGAATGAAGCCCGTCGTCTGCGTGCCGAACGCTGGAAAGCGG
AAAATCAGGAAGGGATGGCTGAGGTCGCCCGGTTTATTGAAATGAACGGCTCTTTTGCTGACGAGAACAG
GGGCTGGTGAAATGCAGTTTAAGGTTTACACCTATAAAAGAGAGAGCCGTTATCGTCTGTTTGTGGATGT
ACAGAGTGATATTATTGACACGCCCGGGCGACGGATGGTGATCCCCCTGGCCAGTGCACGTCTGCTGTCA
GATAAAGTCTCCCGTGAACTTTACCCGGTGGTGCATATCGGGGATGAAAGCTGGCGCATGATGACCACCG
ATATGGCCAGTGTGCCGGTCTCCGTTATCGGGGAAGAAGTGGCTGATCTCAGCCACCGCGAAAATGACAT
CAAAAACGCCATTAACCTGATGTTCTGGGGAATATAAATGTCAGGCTCCCTTATACACAGCCAGTCTGCA
GGTCGACCATAGTGACTGGATATGTTGTGTTTTACAGTATTATGTAGTCTGTTTTTTATGCAAAATCTAA
TTTAATATATTGATATTTATATCATTTTACGTTTCTCGTTCAGCTTTCTTGTACAAAGTGGTGTAGTAAG
AATTCAAGGCCTCTCGAGCCTCTAGAACTATAGTGAGTCGTATTACTAGAGTCCGCAAAAATCACCAGTC
TCTCTCTACAAATCTATCTCTCTCTATTTTTCTCCAGAATAATGTGTGAGTAGTTCCCAGATAAGGGAAT
TAGGGTTCTTATAGGGTTTCGCTCATGTGTTGAGCATATAAGAAACCCTTAGTATGTATTTGTATTTGTA
AAATACTTCTATCAATAAAATTTCTAATTCCTAAAACCAAAATCCAGTGACCGGGCGGCCGCCACCGCGG
TGGAGGGGGATCAGATTGTCGTTTCCCGCCTTCAGTTTAAACTATCAGTGTTTGACAGGATATATTGGCG
GGTAAACCTAAGAGAAAAGAGCGTTTATTAGAATAATCGGATATTTAAAAGGGCGTGAAAAGGTTTATCC
GTTCGTCCATTTGTATGTGTACATCACCGACGAGCAAGGCAAGACCGAGCGCCTTTCCGACGCTCACCGG
GCTGGTTGCCCTCGCCGCTGGGCTGGCGGCCGTCTATGGCCCTGCAAACGCGCCAGAAACGCCGTCGAAG
CCGTGTGCGAGACACCGGCCGCCGGCGTTGTGGATACCTCGCGGAAAACTTGGCCCTCACTGACAGATGA
GGGGCGGACGTTGACACTTGAGGGGCCGACTCACCCGGCGCGGCGTTGACAGATGAGGGGCAGGCTCGAT
TTCGGCCGGCGACGTGGAGCTGGCCAGCCTCGCAAATCGGCGAAAACGCCTGATTTTACGCGAGTTTCCC
ACAGATGATGTGGACAAGCCTGGGGATAAGTGCCCTGCGGTATTGACACTTGAGGGGCGCGACTACTGAC
AGATGAGGGGCGCGATCCTTGACACTTGAGGGGCAGAGTGCTGACAGATGAGGGGCGCACCTATTGACAT
TTGAGGGGCTGTCCACAGGCAGAAAATCCAGCATTTGCAAGGGTTTCCGCCCGTTTTTCGGCCACCGCTA
ACCTGTCTTTTAACCTGCTTTTAAACCAATATTTATAAACCTTGTTTTTAACCAGGGCTGCGCCCTGTGC
GCGTGACCGCGCACGCCGAAGGGGGGTGCCCCCCCTTCTCGAACCCTCCCGGCCCGCTAACGCGGGCCTC
CCATCCCCCCAGGGGCTGCGCCCCTCGGCCGCGAACGGCCTCACCCCAAAAATGGCAGCGCTGGCAGTCC
TTGCCATTGCCGGGATCGGGGCAGTAACGGGATGGGCGATCAGCCCGAAAGCTACCCCTATTTGTTTATT
TTTCTAAATACATTCAAATATGTATCCGCTCATGAGACAATAACCCTGATAAATGCTTCAATAATATTGA
AAAAGGAAGAGTATGAGTATTCAACATTTCCGTGTCGCCCTTATTCCCTTTTTTGCGGCATTTTGCCTTC
CTGTTTTTGCTCACCCAGAAACGCTGGTGAAAGTAAAAGATGCTGAAGATCAGTTGGGTGCACGAGTGGG
TTACATCGAACTGGATCTCAACAGCGGTAAGATCCTTGAGAGTTTTCGCCCCGAAGAACGTTTTCCAATG
ATGAGCACTTTTAAAGTTCTGCTATGTGGCGCGGTATTATCCCGTATTGACGCCGGGCAAGAGCAACTCG
GTCGCCGCATACACTATTCTCAGAATGACTTGGTTGAGTACTCACCAGTCACAGAAAAGCATCTTACGGA
TGGCATGACAGTAAGAGAATTATGCAGTGCTGCCATAACCATGAGTGATAACACTGCGGCCAACTTACTT
CTGACAACGATCGGAGGACCGAAGGAGCTAACCGCTTTTTTGCACAACATGGGGGATCATGTAACTCGCC
TTGATCGTTGGGAACCGGAGCTGAATGAAGCCATACCAAACGACGAGCGTGACACCACGATGCCTGTAGC
AATGGCAACAACGTTGCGCAAACTATTAACTGGCGAACTACTTACTCTAGCTTCCCGGCAACAATTAATA
GACTGGATGGAGGCGGATAAAGTTGCAGGACCACTTCTGCGCTCGGCCCTTCCGGCTGGCTGGTTTATTG
CTGATAAATCTGGAGCCGGTGAGCGTGGGTCTCGCGGTATCATTGCAGCACTGGGGCCAGATGGTAAGCC
CTCCCGTATCGTAGTTATCTACACGACGGGGAGTCAGGCAACTATGGATGAACGAAATAGACAGATCGCT
GAGATAGGTGCCTCACTGATTAAGCATTGGTAACTGTCAGACCAAGTTTACTCATATATACTTTAGATTG
ATTTAAAACTTCATTTTTAATTTAAAAGGATCTAGGTGAAGATCCTTTTTGATAATCTCATGACCAAAAT
CCCTTAACGTGAGTTTTCGTTCCACTGAGCGTCAGACCCCGTAGAAAAGATCAAAGGATCTTCTTGAGAT
CCTTTTTTTCTGCGCGTAATCTGCTGCTTGCAAACAAAAAAACCACCGCTACCAGCGGTGGTTTGTTTGC
CGGATCAAGAGCTACCAACTCTTTTTCCGAAGGTAACTGGCTTCAGCAGAGCGCAGATACCAAATACTGT
TCTTCTAGTGTAGCCGTAGTTAGGCCACCACTTCAAGAACTCTGTAGCACCGCCTACATACCTCGCTCTG
CTAATCCTGTTACCAGTGGCTGCTGCCAGTGGCGATAAGTCGTGTCTTACCGGGTTGGACTCAAGACGAT
AGTTACCGGATAAGGCGCAGCGGTCGGGCTGAACGGGGGGTTCGTGCACACAGCCCAGCTTGGAGCGAAC
GACCTACACCGAACTGAGATACCTACAGCGTGAGCTATGAGAAAGCGCCACGCTTCCCGAAGGGAGAAAG
GCGGACAGGTATCCGGTAAGCGGCAGGGTCGGAACAGGAGAGCGCACGAGGGAGCTTCCAGGGGGAAACG
CCTGGTATCTTTATAGTCCTGTCGGGTTTCGCCACCTCTGACTTGAGCGTCGATTTTTGTGATGCTCGTC
AGGGGGGCGGAGCCTATGGAAAAACGCCAGCAACGCGGCCTTTTTACGGTTCCTGGCCTTTTGCTGGCCT
TTTGCTCACATGGACTCTAGCTAGAGGATCACAGGCAGCAACGCTCTGTCATCGTTACAATCAACATGCT
ACCCTCCGCGAGATCATCCGTGTTTCAAACCCGGCAGCTTAGTTGCCGTTCTTCCGAATAGCATCGGTAA
CATGAGCAAAGTCTGCCGCCTTACAACGGCTCTCCCGCTGACGCCGTCCCGGACTGATGGGCTGCCTGTA
TCGAGTGGTGATTTTGTGCCGAGCTGCCGGTCGGGGAGCTGTTGGCTGGCTGGT
